Addgene plasmid #192206: pWRS3001_VCR1_WCR3
Purpose: VCR1 and WCR3 tracrRNAs cloned into pTWIST AMP high copy backbone
Depositing lab: William Sellers. Publication: Comparative optimization of combinatorial CRISPR screens. Li R, Klingbeil O, Monducci D, Young MJ, Rodriguez DJ, Bayyat Z, Dempster JM, Kesar D, Yang X, Zamanighomi M, Vakoc CR, Ito T, Sellers WR. Nat Commun. 2022 May 5;13(1):2469. doi: 10.1038/s41467-022-30196-9. PubMed 35513429.
Backbone
  Vector backbone: pTWIST
  Backbone manufacturer: Twist Bioscience
  Vector type: Mammalian Expression
Growth in bacteria
  Bacterial resistance: Ampicillin, 100 μg/mL
  Growth temperature: 37°C
  Growth strain: DH5alpha
  Copy number: High Copy
Gene/Insert
  Gene/Insert name: VCR1-WCR3 tracrRNA
  Species: Synthetic
  Insert size (bp): 223
Terms and licenses: Academic/Nonprofit Terms; Industry Terms: Not Available to Industry
How to cite: pWRS3001_VCR1_WCR3 was a gift from William Sellers (Addgene plasmid # 192206 ; http://n2t.net/addgene:192206 ; RRID:Addgene_192206)
