[The description below was written by a language model from this plasmid's Addgene catalogue record and pLannotate feature annotations shown in this document.]
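Description:
pWRS3001_VCR1_WCR3 is a small (about 2.6 kb) synthetic-DNA cloning plasmid built on the Twist Bioscience pTWIST Amp high-copy backbone. It is propagated in E. coli from a high-copy ColE1/pUC-type origin of replication and selected with ampicillin through a β-lactamase (AmpR) gene driven by its native bla promoter. The remaining annotated backbone elements are minor: an attB1 Gateway recombination site, and short fragments of the lac operator and lacZα that appear to be vestigial rather than functional.

The payload is a 223 bp synthetic insert carrying two tracrRNA (guide RNA scaffold) variants, designated VCR1 and WCR3. Automated annotation recognises only one short stretch as a fragment of the Streptococcus pyogenes Cas9 tracrRNA. This partial match is consistent with engineered scaffolds that diverge from the canonical sequence, although the record does not describe the specific sequence changes or how the two scaffolds are arranged. Although the catalogue lists the vector type as mammalian expression, no mammalian promoter, such as a U6 or other Pol III promoter, terminator or eukaryotic selection marker is annotated. The plasmid therefore looks like a source or donor of the scaffold pair rather than a stand-alone expression construct.

The associated work concerns comparative optimisation of combinatorial CRISPR screens. This suggests the paired, sequence-distinct tracrRNAs are meant for building dual-guide vectors, where using non-identical scaffolds generally reduces recombination between repeated elements. The record itself does not spell out the downstream cloning scheme.
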