Features (pLannotate 1.2.2; 7 found; start..end, strand, type, name):
     71..114     +  misc_RNA       tracrRNA (fragment): trans-activating CRISPR RNA for the Streptococcus pyogenes CRISPR/Cas9 system
    418..433     -  protein_bind   lac operator (fragment): The lac repressor binds to the lac operator to inhibit transcription in E. coli. This inhibition can be relieved by adding lactose or isopropyl-β-D-thiogalactopyranoside (IPTG). lac repressor encoded by lacI
    584..1172    -  rep_origin     ori: high-copy-number ColE1/pMB1/pBR322/pUC origin of replication
   1289..1313    -  protein_bind   attB1: mutant version of attB; recombination site for the Gateway® BP reaction BP Clonase™
   1413..2273    -  CDS            AmpR: β-lactamase; bla; confers resistance to ampicillin, carbenicillin, and related antibiotics
   2274..2378    -  promoter       AmpR promoter: bla
   2465..2508    -  CDS            lacZα (fragment): LacZα fragment of β-galactosidase; lacZ fragment
>Addgene plasmid #192206 | pWRS3001_VCR1_WCR3 | addgene full sequence | sequence record 382115 | Addgene NGS Result
GCCAGTCAGCATAAGGAAGAGCTCAAGGCAGGTCAACTCGCACTGAAGACAGGTTTAAGAGCTATGCTGG
AAACAGCATAGCAAGTTTAAATAAGGCTAGTCCGTTATCAACTTTGCTGGAAACAGCAAAGTGGCACCGA
GTCGGTGCTTTTTTGAACCGACGGATGATCTCGTGCACAGCTACAAAAAAGCACCCGACTCGGGTGCCAC
TTTTTCAAGTTGTAAACGGACTAGCCTTATTTCAACTTGCTATGCACTCTTGTGCTTAGCTCTGAGAGTC
TTCCTCACTACTATTAGTACTCACGGCGCAATTCCACCACAGCCTTGTCTCGCCAGAATAGGCTAGGTGG
AGGCTCAGTGATGATAAGTCTGCGATGGTGGATGCATGTGTCATGGTCATAGCTGTTTCCTGTGTGAAAT
TGTTATCCGCTCAGAGGGCACAATCCTATTCCGCGCTATCCGACAATCTCCAAGACATTAGGTGGAGTTC
AGTTCGGCGTATGGCATATGTCGCTGGAAAGAACATGTGAGCAAAAGGCCAGCAAAAGGCCAGGAACCGT
AAAAAGGCCGCGTTGCTGGCGTTTTTCCATAGGCTCCGCCCCCCTGACGAGCATCACAAAAATCGACGCT
CAAGTCAGAGGTGGCGAAACCCGACAGGACTATAAAGATACCAGGCGTTTCCCCCTGGAAGCTCCCTCGT
GCGCTCTCCTGTTCCGACCCTGCCGCTTACCGGATACCTGTCCGCCTTTCTCCCTTCGGGAAGCGTGGCG
CTTTCTCATAGCTCACGCTGTAGGTATCTCAGTTCGGTGTAGGTCGTTCGCTCCAAGCTGGGCTGTGTGC
ACGAACCCCCCGTTCAGCCCGACCGCTGCGCCTTATCCGGTAACTATCGTCTTGAGTCCAACCCGGTAAG
ACACGACTTATCGCCACTGGCAGCAGCCACTGGTAACAGGATTAGCAGAGCGAGGTATGTAGGCGGTGCT
ACAGAGTTCTTGAAGTGGTGGCCTAACTACGGCTACACTAGAAGAACAGTATTTGGTATCTGCGCTCTGC
TGAAGCCAGTTACCTTCGGAAAAAGAGTTGGTAGCTCTTGATCCGGCAAACAAACCACCGCTGGTAGCGG
TGGTTTTTTTGTTTGCAAGCAGCAGATTACGCGCAGAAAAAAAGGATCTCAAGAAGATCCTTTGATCTTT
TCTACGGGGTCTGACGCTCTATTCAACAAAGCCGCCGTCCCGTCAAGTCAGCGTAAATGGGTAGGGGGCT
TCAAATCGTCCTCGTGATACCAATTCGGAGCCTGCTTTTTTGTACAAACTTGTTGATAATGGCAATTCAA
GGATCTTCACCTAGATCCTTTTAAATTAAAAATGAAGTTTTAAATCAATCTAAAGTATATATGAGTAAAC
TTGGTCTGACAGTTACCAATGCTTAATCAGTGAGGCACCTATCTCAGCGATCTGTCTATTTCGTTCATCC
ATAGTTGCCTGACTCCCCGTCGTGTAGATAACTACGATACGGGAGGGCTTACCATCTGGCCCCAGTGCTG
CAATGATACCGCGAGAGCCACGCTCACCGGCTCCAGATTTATCAGCAATAAACCAGCCAGCCGGAAGGGC
CGAGCGCAGAAGTGGTCCTGCAACTTTATCCGCCTCCATCCAGTCTATTAATTGTTGCCGGGAAGCTAGA
GTAAGTAGTTCGCCAGTTAATAGTTTGCGCAACGTTGTTGCCATTGCTACAGGCATCGTGGTGTCACGCT
CGTCGTTTGGTATGGCTTCATTCAGCTCCGGTTCCCAACGATCAAGGCGAGTTACATGATCCCCCATGTT
GTGCAAAAAAGCGGTTAGCTCCTTCGGTCCTCCGATCGTTGTCAGAAGTAAGTTGGCCGCAGTGTTATCA
CTCATGGTTATGGCAGCACTGCATAATTCTCTTACTGTCATGCCATCCGTAAGATGCTTTTCTGTGACTG
GTGAGTACTCAACCAAGTCATTCTGAGAATAGTGTATGCGGCGACCGAGTTGCTCTTGCCCGGCGTCAAT
ACGGGATAATACCGCGCCACATAGCAGAACTTTAAAAGTGCTCATCATTGGAAAACGTTCTTCGGGGCGA
AAACTCTCAAGGATCTTACCGCTGTTGAGATCCAGTTCGATGTAACCCACTCGTGCACCCAACTGATCTT
CAGCATCTTTTACTTTCACCAGCGTTTCTGGGTGAGCAAAAACAGGAAGGCAAAATGCCGCAAAAAAGGG
AATAAGGGCGACACGGAAATGTTGAATACTCATACTCTTCCTTTTTCAATATTATTGAAGCATTTATCAG
GGTTATTGTCTCATGAGCGGATACATATTTGAATGTATTTAGAAAAATAAACAAATAGGGGTTCCGCGCA
CATTTCCCCGAAAAGTGCCAGATACCTGAAACAAAACCCATCGTACGGCCAAGGAAGTCTCCAATAACTG
TGATCCACCACAAGCGCCAGGGTTTTCCCAGTCACGACGTTGTAAAACGACGGCCAGTCATGCATAATCC
GCACGCATCTGGAATAAGGAAGTGCCATTCCGCCTGACCT
